>Addgene plasmid #126432 | pTBL512 CG sgRNA | addgene full sequence | sequence record 245948 | Addgene NGS Result
GACGTCGCTAGCTGTACAAAAAAGCAGGCTTTAAAGGAACCAATTCAGTCGACTGGATCCGGTACCAAGG
TCGGGCAGGAAGAGGGCCTATTTCCCATGATTCCTTCATATTTGCATATACGATACAAGGCTGTTAGAGA
GATAATTAGAATTAATTTGACTGTAAACACAAAGATATTAGTACAAAATACGTGACGTAGAAAGTAATAA
TTTCTTGGGTAGTTTGCAGTTTTAAAATTATGTTTTAAAATGGACTATCATATGCTTACCGTAACTTGAA
AGTATTTCGATTTCTTGGCTTTATATATCTTGTGGAAAGGACGAAACACCGCTGCTCTGACGCGGCCGTC
GTTTTAGAGCTAGAAATAGCAAGTTAAAATAAGGCTAGTCCGTTATCAACTTGAAAAAGTGGCACCGAGT
CGGTGCTTTTTTTAAGCTTGGGCCGCTCGAGGTACCTCTCTACATATGACATGTGAGCAAAAGGCCAGCA
AAAGGCCAGGAACCGTAAAAAGGCCGCGTTGCTGGCGTTTTTCCATAGGCTCCGCCCCCCTGACGAGCAT
CACAAAAATCGACGCTCAAGTCAGAGGTGGCGAAACCCGACAGGACTATAAAGATACCAGGCGTTTCCCC
CTGGAAGCTCCCTCGTGCGCTCTCCTGTTCCGACCCTGCCGCTTACCGGATACCTGTCCGCCTTTCTCCC
TTCGGGAAGCGTGGCGCTTTCTCATAGCTCACGCTGTAGGTATCTCAGTTCGGTGTAGGTCGTTCGCTCC
AAGCTGGGCTGTGTGCACGAACCCCCCGTTCAGCCCGACCGCTGCGCCTTATCCGGTAACTATCGTCTTG
AGTCCAACCCGGTAAGACACGACTTATCGCCACTGGCAGCAGCCACTGGTAACAGGATTAGCAGAGCGAG
GTATGTAGGCGGTGCTACAGAGTTCTTGAAGTGGTGGCCTAACTACGGCTACACTAGAAGAACAGTATTT
GGTATCTGCGCTCTGCTGAAGCCAGTTACCTTCGGAAAAAGAGTTGGTAGCTCTTGATCCGGCAAACAAA
CCACCGCTGGTAGCGGTGGTTTTTTTGTTTGCAAGCAGCAGATTACGCGCAGAAAAAAAGGATCTCAAGA
AGATCCTTTGATCTTTTCTACGGGGTCTGACGCTCAGTGGAACGAAAACTCACGTTAAGGGATTTTGGTC
ATGAGATTATCAAAAAGGATCTTCACCTAGATCCTTTTAAATTAAAAATGAAGTTTTAAATCAATCTAAA
GTATATATGAGTAAACTTGGTCTGACAGTTACCAATGCTTAATCAGTGAGGCACCTATCTCAGCGATCTG
TCTATTTCGTTCATCCATAGTTGCCTGACTCCCCGTCGTGTAGATAACTACGATACGGGAGGGCTTACCA
TCTGGCCCCAGTGCTGCAATGATACCGCGAGACCCACGCTCACCGGCTCCAGATTTATCAGCAATAAACC
AGCCAGCCGGAAGGGCCGAGCGCAGAAGTGGTCCTGCAACTTTATCCGCCTCCATCCAGTCTATTAATTG
TTGCCGGGAAGCTAGAGTAAGTAGTTCGCCAGTTAATAGTTTGCGCAACGTTGTTGCCATTGCTACAGGC
ATCGTGGTGTCACGCTCGTCGTTTGGTATGGCTTCATTCAGCTCCGGTTCCCAACGATCAAGGCGAGTTA
CATGATCCCCCATGTTGTGCAAAAAAGCGGTTAGCTCCTTCGGTCCTCCGATCGTTGTCAGAAGTAAGTT
GGCCGCAGTGTTATCACTCATGGTTATGGCAGCACTGCATAATTCTCTTACTGTCATGCCATCCGTAAGA
TGCTTTTCTGTGACTGGTGAGTACTCAACCAAGTCATTCTGAGAATAGTGTATGCGGCGACCGAGTTGCT
CTTGCCCGGCGTCAATACGGGATAATACCGCGCCACATAGCAGAACTTTAAAAGTGCTCATCATTGGAAA
ACGTTCTTCGGGGCGAAAACTCTCAAGGATCTTACCGCTGTTGAGATCCAGTTCGATGTAACCCACTCGT
GCACCCAACTGATCTTCAGCATCTTTTACTTTCACCAGCGTTTCTGGGTGAGCAAAAACAGGAAGGCAAA
ATGCCGCAAAAAAGGGAATAAGGGCGACACGGAAATGTTGAATACTCATACTCTTCCTTTTTCAATATTA
TTGAAGCATTTATCAGGGTTATTGTCTCATGAGCGGATACATATTTGAATGTATTTAGAAAAATAAACAA
ATAGGGGTTCCGCGCACATTTCCCCGAAAAGTGCCACCT
Features (pLannotate 1.2.2; 7 found; start..end, strand, type, name):
     13..30      +  protein_bind   attB1 (fragment): mutant version of attB; recombination site for the Gateway® BP reaction BP Clonase™
     82..322     +  promoter       U6 promoter: RNA polymerase III promoter for human U6 snRNA
    331..346     +  misc_feature   HA-R (fragment): right homology arm from the adeno-associated virus integration site (AAVS1) within intron 1 of the human PPP1R12C gene
    351..426     +  misc_RNA       gRNA scaffold: guide RNA scaffold for the Streptococcus pyogenes CRISPR/Cas9 system
    530..1118    -  rep_origin     ori: high-copy-number ColE1/pMB1/pBR322/pUC origin of replication
   1289..2149    -  CDS            AmpR: β-lactamase; bla; confers resistance to ampicillin, carbenicillin, and related antibiotics
   2150..2254    -  promoter       AmpR promoter: bla
