[The description below was written by a language model from this plasmid's Addgene catalogue record and pLannotate feature annotations shown in this document.]
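Description:
pTBL512 CG sgRNA is a compact (about 2.3 kb) mammalian expression plasmid that produces a single guide RNA for the Streptococcus pyogenes CRISPR/Cas9 system. It is built on the pSQT1313 backbone, which was modified so that it expresses only one sgRNA. According to the depositor's comments, it was assembled by inverse PCR followed by in vivo recombination in E. coli. The plasmid is propagated in E. coli using a ColE1/pUC-type origin of replication and selected with ampicillin through a β-lactamase gene driven by its native bla promoter. The catalogue entry lists it as low copy, whereas the annotation identifies the origin as a high-copy type; the record does not resolve this difference.

The payload is a 20 bp spacer directed against a site in the human genome, chosen so that the bases flanking the Cas9 cut site are CG. It sits immediately downstream of the human U6 promoter, an RNA polymerase III promoter suited to small RNA transcription, and directly upstream of the S. pyogenes gRNA scaffold. The automated annotation labels part of the spacer region as a fragment of the AAVS1 right homology arm in PPP1R12C intron 1. This short match may hint at the targeted locus, but the record does not name the target. A short attB1 fragment upstream of the U6 promoter looks like a partial match or backbone remnant rather than a functional Gateway site. The plasmid encodes no Cas9 and no mammalian selection marker, so the nuclease must be supplied separately. The construct comes from work on lineage tracing and analog recording in mammalian cells by single-site DNA writing, where it serves to target a protospacer with a defined CG cut-site context.
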