Addgene plasmid #126432: pTBL512 CG sgRNA
Purpose: To target a protospacer with CG at the cut site.
Depositing lab: Chang Liu. Depositing organization: University of California, Irvine. Publication: Lineage tracing and analog recording in mammalian cells by single-site DNA writing. Loveless TB, Grotts JH, Schechter MW, Forouzmand E, Carlson CK, Agahi BS, Liang G, Ficht M, Liu B, Xie X, Liu CC. Nat Chem Biol. 2021 Jun;17(6):739-747. doi: 10.1038/s41589-021-00769-8. Epub 2021 Mar 22. PubMed 33753928.
Backbone
  Vector backbone: pSQT1313
  Backbone manufacturer: Keith Joung
  Backbone size w/o insert (bp): 2259
  Total vector size (bp): 2279
  Modifications to backbone: The backbone was modified to express only one sgRNA.
  Vector type: Mammalian Expression
Growth in bacteria
  Bacterial resistance: Ampicillin, 100 μg/mL
  Growth temperature: 37°C
  Growth strain: DH5alpha
  Copy number: Low Copy
Gene/Insert
  Gene/Insert name: spacer against human genome with CG at cut site
  Species: H. sapiens (human)
  Insert size (bp): 20
  Promoter: human U6
  Cloning method: Unknown
  Sequencing primers: 5′ AGGGTTATTGTCTCATGAGCGG; 3′ CGGACAGGTATCCGGTAAGC
Resource information
  A portion of this plasmid was derived from a plasmid made by: Keith Joung; the backbone was created from pSQT1313, Addgene #53370.
Terms and licenses: Academic/Nonprofit Terms; Industry Terms: Not Available to Industry
Depositor comments: This construct was cloned by inverse PCR and in vivo recombination in E. coli strain SS320. Please visit https://doi.org/10.1101/639120 for bioRxiv preprint.
How to cite: pTBL512 CG sgRNA was a gift from Chang Liu (Addgene plasmid # 126432 ; http://n2t.net/addgene:126432 ; RRID:Addgene_126432)
